Addgene plasmid #42817: TAL3354
Depositing lab: Keith Joung. Depositing organization: Massachusetts General Hospital. Publication: Targeted gene disruption in somatic zebrafish cells using engineered TALENs. Sander JD, Cade L, Khayter C, Reyon D, Peterson RT, Joung JK, Yeh JR. Nat Biotechnol. 2011 Aug 5;29(8):697-8. doi: 10.1038/nbt.1934. PubMed 21822241.
Backbone
  Vector backbone: JDS74
  Backbone manufacturer: Addgene plasmid #32288
  Backbone size w/o insert (bp): 6447
  Vector type: Mammalian Expression ; T7
Growth in bacteria
  Bacterial resistance: Ampicillin, 100 μg/mL
  Growth temperature: 37°C
  Growth strain: XL1 Blue
  Copy number: High Copy
Gene/Insert
  Gene/Insert name: ZebrafishCommunity-sema6dl-left (alt name: sema6dl)
  Species: D. rerio (zebrafish)
  Insert size (bp): 1640
  Promoter: CMV
  Tag / fusion protein: 3X Flag (N terminal on backbone); WT FOKI (C terminal on backbone)
  Cloning method: Restriction Enzyme; 5′ cloning site N/A (destroyed during cloning); 3′ cloning site N/A (destroyed during cloning)
  Sequencing primers: 5′ CMV-F; 3′ BGH-rev
Terms and licenses: Academic/Nonprofit Terms; Industry Terms: Not Available to Industry
Depositor comments: Target binding site: TGCTGATACTCCTGCTGG It is strongly recommended that users perform a diagnostic digest to verify this plasmid prior to use. For example, a double digest of the plasmid with BamHI and KpnI should result in two bands at 2.3kb and 5.8kb.
How to cite: TAL3354 was a gift from Keith Joung (Addgene plasmid # 42817 ; http://n2t.net/addgene:42817 ; RRID:Addgene_42817)
