[The description below was written by a language model from this plasmid's Addgene catalogue record.]
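Description:
TAL3354 is a TALEN expression plasmid built on the JDS74 backbone (about 6.4 kb without insert), a vector classed as mammalian expression with a T7 promoter. It is maintained in E. coli as a high-copy plasmid under ampicillin selection. The roughly 1.6 kb insert, named ZebrafishCommunity-sema6dl-left, encodes an engineered TAL effector repeat array designed to recognise a site in the zebrafish (D. rerio) sema6dl gene. The restriction sites used to introduce the array were destroyed during cloning.

The backbone supplies the remaining parts of the nuclease. A 3X FLAG tag sits at the N terminus for detection, and the wild-type FokI cleavage domain is fused at the C terminus, so the inserted repeat array completes a single open reading frame for one TALEN monomer. Expression in transfected cells is driven by the CMV promoter. The T7 designation indicates that the coding sequence can also be transcribed in vitro, the usual way of making mRNA for injection into zebrafish embryos, although the record does not describe this use explicitly. The listed BGH reverse sequencing primer suggests a BGH polyadenylation region downstream, but no feature table is available to confirm this.

Because FokI cuts only as a dimer, this "left" monomer is meant to be used with a matching "right" TALEN that binds the opposite half-site, and that partner is not identified in the record. Together the pair would produce a double-strand break at sema6dl, whose error-prone repair yields disruptive indels. This matches the associated work on targeted gene disruption in somatic zebrafish cells.
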