>Addgene plasmid #42817 | TAL3354 | depositor partial sequence | sequence record 57937 | TAL3354 sequence 2430 bps
TCTAGAGCTAGCACCATGGACTACAAAGACCATGACGGTGATTATAAAGATCATGACATCGATTACAAGG
ATGACGATGACAAGATGGCCCCCAAGAAGAAGAGGAAGGTGGGCATTCACCGCGGGGTACCTATGGTGGA
CTTGAGGACACTCGGTTATTCGCAACAGCAACAGGAGAAAATCAAGCCTAAGGTCAGGAGCACCGTCGCG
CAACACCACGAGGCGCTTGTGGGGCATGGCTTCACTCATGCGCATATTGTCGCGCTTTCACAGCACCCTG
CGGCGCTTGGGACGGTGGCTGTCAAATACCAAGATATGATTGCGGCCCTGCCCGAAGCCACGCACGAGGC
AATTGTAGGGGTCGGTAAACAGTGGTCGGGAGCGCGAGCACTTGAGGCGCTGCTGACTGTGGCGGGTGAG
CTTAGGGGGCCTCCGCTCCAGCTCGACACCGGGCAGCTGCTGAAGATCGCGAAGAGAGGGGGAGTAACAG
CGGTAGAGGCAGTGCACGCCTGGCGCAATGCGCTCACCGGGGCCCCCTTGAACCTGACCCCAGACCAGGT
AGTCGCAATCGCGAACAATAATGGGGGAAAGCAAGCCCTGGAAACCGTGCAAAGGTTGTTGCCGGTCCTT
TGTCAAGACCACGGCCTTACACCGGAGCAAGTCGTGGCCATTGCATCCCACGACGGTGGCAAACAGGCTC
TTGAGACGGTTCAGAGACTTCTCCCAGTTCTCTGTCAAGCCCACGGGCTGACTCCCGATCAAGTTGTAGC
GATTGCGTCCAACGGTGGAGGGAAACAAGCATTGGAGACTGTCCAACGGCTCCTTCCCGTGTTGTGTCAA
GCCCACGGTTTGACGCCTGCACAAGTGGTCGCCATCGCCAACAACAACGGCGGTAAGCAGGCGCTGGAAA
CAGTACAGCGCCTGCTGCCTGTACTGTGCCAGGATCATGGACTGACCCCAGACCAGGTAGTCGCAATCGC
GTCGAACATTGGGGGAAAGCAAGCCCTGGAAACCGTGCAAAGGTTGTTGCCGGTCCTTTGTCAAGACCAC
GGCCTTACACCGGAGCAAGTCGTGGCCATTGCAAGCAATGGGGGTGGCAAACAGGCTCTTGAGACGGTTC
AGAGACTTCTCCCAGTTCTCTGTCAAGCCCACGGGCTGACTCCCGATCAAGTTGTAGCGATTGCGTCGAA
CATTGGAGGGAAACAAGCATTGGAGACTGTCCAACGGCTCCTTCCCGTGTTGTGTCAAGCCCACGGTTTG
ACGCCTGCACAAGTGGTCGCCATCGCCAGCCATGATGGCGGTAAGCAGGCGCTGGAAACAGTACAGCGCC
TGCTGCCTGTACTGTGCCAGGATCATGGACTGACCCCAGACCAGGTAGTCGCAATCGCGTCAAACGGAGG
GGGAAAGCAAGCCCTGGAAACCGTGCAAAGGTTGTTGCCGGTCCTTTGTCAAGACCACGGCCTTACACCG
GAGCAAGTCGTGGCCATTGCATCCCACGACGGTGGCAAACAGGCTCTTGAGACGGTTCAGAGACTTCTCC
CAGTTCTCTGTCAAGCCCACGGGCTGACTCCCGATCAAGTTGTAGCGATTGCGTCGCATGACGGAGGGAA
ACAAGCATTGGAGACTGTCCAACGGCTCCTTCCCGTGTTGTGTCAAGCCCACGGTTTGACGCCTGCACAA
GTGGTCGCCATCGCCTCGAATGGCGGCGGTAAGCAGGCGCTGGAAACAGTACAGCGCCTGCTGCCTGTAC
TGTGCCAGGATCATGGACTGACCCCAGACCAGGTAGTCGCAATCGCGAACAATAATGGGGGAAAGCAAGC
CCTGGAAACCGTGCAAAGGTTGTTGCCGGTCCTTTGTCAAGACCACGGCCTTACACCGGAGCAAGTCGTG
GCCATTGCATCCCACGACGGTGGCAAACAGGCTCTTGAGACGGTTCAGAGACTTCTCCCAGTTCTCTGTC
AAGCCCACGGGCTGACTCCCGATCAAGTTGTAGCGATTGCGTCCAACGGTGGAGGGAAACAAGCATTGGA
GACTGTCCAACGGCTCCTTCCCGTGTTGTGTCAAGCCCACGGTTTGACGCCTGCACAAGTGGTCGCCATC
GCCAACAACAACGGCGGTAAGCAGGCGCTGGAAACAGTACAGCGCCTGCTGCCTGTACTGTGCCAGGATC
ATGGACTGACACCCGAACAGGTGGTCGCCATTGCTAATAATAACGGAGGACGGCCAGCCTTGGAGTCCAT
CGTAGCCCAATTGTCCAGGCCCGATCCCGCGTTGGCTGCGTTAACGAATGACCATCTGGTGGCGTTGGCA
TGTCTTGGTGGACGACCCGCGCTCGATGCAGTCAAAAAGGGTCTGCCTCATGCTCCCGCATTGATCAAAA
GAACCAACCGGCGGATTCCCGAGAGAACTTCCCATCGAGTCGCGGGATCC
