>Addgene plasmid #42817 | TAL3354 | addgene partial sequence | sequence record 60803 | JDS-TALEN-F 5'-TAGGGGTCGGTAAACAGTGG-3'
TGTGGCGGGTGAGCTTAGGGGGCCTCCGCTCCAGCTCGACACCGGGCAGCTGCTGAAGATCGCGAAGAGA
GGGGGAGTAACAGCGGTAGAGGCAGTGCACGCCTGGCGCAATGCGCTCACCGGGGCCCCCTTGAACCTGA
CCCCAGACCAGGTAGTCGCAATCGCGAACAATAATGGGGGAAAGCAAGCCCTGGAAACCGTGCAAAGGTT
GTTGCCGGTCCTTTGTCAAGACCACGGCCTTACACCGGAGCAAGTCGTGGCCATTGCATCCCACGACGGT
GGCAAACAGGCTCTTGAGACGGTTCAGAGACTTCTCCCAGTTCTCTGTCAAGCCCACGGGCTGACTCCCG
ATCAAGTTGTAGCGATTGCGTCCAACGGTGGAGGGAAACAAGCATTGGAGACTGTCCAACGGCTCCTTCC
CGTGTTGTGTCAAGCCCACGGTTTGACGCCTGCACAAGTGGTCGCCATCGCCAACAACAACGGCGGTAAG
CAGGCGCTGGAAACAGTACAGCGCCTGCTGCCTGTACTGTGCCAGGATCATGGACTGACCCCAGACCAGG
TAGTCGCAATCGCGTCGAACATTGGGGGAAAGCAAGCCCTGGAAACCGTGCAAAGGTTGTTGCCGGTCCT
TTGTCAAGACCACGGCCTTACACCGGAGCAAGTCGTGGCCATTGCAAGCAATGGGGGTGGCAAACAGGCT
CTTGAGACGGTTCAGAGACTTCTCCCAGTTCTCTGTCAAGCCCACGGGCTGACTCCCGATCAAGTTGTAG
CGATTGCGTC
